Addgene plasmid #64740: pSP-GM2
Purpose: (Empty Backbone) Yeast expression plasmid
Depositing lab: Jens Nielsen. Depositing organization: Chalmers University of Technology. Publication: Enhancing the copy number of episomal plasmids in Saccharomyces cerevisiae for improved protein production. Chen Y, Partow S, Scalcinati G, Siewers V, Nielsen J. FEMS Yeast Res. 2012 Aug;12(5):598-607. doi: 10.1111/j.1567-1364.2012.00809.x. Epub 2012 Apr 25. PubMed 22487308.
Backbone
  Vector backbone: pSP-GM2 (derived from pESC-URA)
  Vector type: Yeast Expression
  Selectable markers: URA3
Growth in bacteria
  Bacterial resistance: Ampicillin, 100 μg/mL
  Growth temperature: 37°C
  Growth strain: DH5alpha
  Copy number: High Copy
Terms and licenses: Academic/Nonprofit Terms; Industry Terms: Not Available to Industry
How to cite: pSP-GM2 was a gift from Jens Nielsen (Addgene plasmid # 64740 ; http://n2t.net/addgene:64740 ; RRID:Addgene_64740)
