[The description below was written by a language model from this plasmid's Addgene catalogue record.]
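Description:
pSP-GM2 is an empty-backbone yeast expression plasmid derived from pESC-URA, intended for expressing genes of interest in Saccharomyces cerevisiae. It is a shuttle vector. In E. coli it is maintained as a high-copy plasmid under ampicillin selection, and in yeast it is selected through the URA3 auxotrophic marker, which complements uracil auxotrophy in ura3 host strains and allows maintenance on medium lacking uracil. The associated publication concerns episomal plasmids in S. cerevisiae, which fits the pESC parentage, since that vector family is generally maintained through a 2μ origin. The record itself does not list the yeast origin of replication.

No insert is present, because the plasmid is supplied as a backbone into which coding sequences are cloned. The record does not state which promoters, terminators, cloning sites or epitope tags the vector carries, and no feature table is provided, so the layout of the expression cassette or cassettes cannot be described from the available information. It is also not stated how pSP-GM2 differs from its pESC-URA parent.

The linked work addresses raising the copy number of episomal yeast plasmids to improve protein production. This suggests that pSP-GM2 serves as a general expression platform, or as a reference vector, for heterologous protein production and metabolic engineering in budding yeast. Users should consult the full sequence or map to confirm the regulatory elements before designing a cloning strategy.
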