>Addgene plasmid #64740 | pSP-GM2 | addgene partial sequence | sequence record 114539 | L4440 5'-AGCGAGTCAGTGAGCGAG-3'
GCGCGTTGGCCGATTCATTAATGCAGCTGGATAAACGCCGGCGAAACGATCCGGAGGATCTTCGAGCGTC
CCAAAACCTTCTCAAGCAAGGTTTTCAGTATAATGTTACATGCGTACACGCGTCTGTACAGAAAAAAAAG
AAAAATTTGAAATATAAATAACGTTCTTAATACTAACATAACTATAAAAAAATAAATAGGGACCTAGACT
TCAGGTTGTCTAACTCCTTCCTTTTCGGTTAGAGCGGATCTTAGCTAGCCGCGGTACCAAGCTTACTCGA
GGTCTTCTTCGGAAATCAACTTCTGTTCCATGTCGACGCCCGGGCCCTATAGTGAGTCGTATTACGGATC
CTTGTAATTAAAACTTAGATTAGATTGCTATGCTTTCTTTCTAATGAGCAAGAAGTAAAAAAAGTTGTAA
TAGAACAAGAAAAATGAAACTGAAACTTGAGAAATTGAAGACCGTTTATTAACTTAAATATCAATGGGAG
GTCATCGAAAGAGAAAAAAATCAAAAAAAAAAATTTTCAAGAAAAAGAAACGTGATAAAAATTTTTATTG
CCTTTTTCGACGAAGAAAAAGAAACGAGGCGGTCTCTTTTTTCTTTTCCAAACCTTTAGTACGGGTAATT
AACGACACCCTAGAGGAAGAAAGAGGGGAAATTTAGTATGCTGTGCTTGGGTGTTTTGAAGTGGTACGGC
GATGCGCGGAGTCCGAGAAAATCTGGAAGAGT
