>Addgene plasmid #64740 | pSP-GM2 | addgene partial sequence | sequence record 114540 | pHybLex_rev 5'-GAGTCACTTTAAAATTTGTATACAC-3'
TCATAAATCATAAGAAATTCGCTTATTTAGAAGTGTCAACAACGTATCTACCAACGATTTGACCCTTTTC
CATCTTTTCGTAAATTTCTGGCAAGGTAGACAAGCCGACAACCTTGATTGGAGACTTGACCAAACCTCTG
GCGAAGAATTGTTAATTAAGAGCTCAGATCTTATCGTCGTCATCCTTGTAATCCATCGATACTAGTGCGG
CCGCTTGTTTTATATTTGTTGTAAAAAGTAGATAATTACTTCCTTGATGATCTGTAAAAAAGAGAAAAAG
AAAGCATCTAAGAACTTGAAAAACTACGAATTAGAAAAGACCAAATATGTATTTCTTGCATTGACCAATT
TATGCAAGTTTATATATATGTAAATGTAAGTTTCACGAGGTTCTACTAAACTAAACCACCCCCTTGGTTA
GAAGAAAAGAGTGTGTGAGAACAGGCTGTTGTTGTCACACGATTCGGACAATTCTGTTTGAAAGAGAGAG
AGTAACAGTACGATCGAACGAACTTTGCTCTGGAGATCACAGTGGGCATCATAGCATGTGGTACTAAACC
CTTTCCCGCCATTCCAGAACCTTCGATTGCTTGTTACAAAACCTGTGAGCCGTCGCTAGGACCTTGTTGT
GTGACGAAATTGGAAGCTGCAATCAATAGGAAGACAGGAAGTCGAGCGTGTCTGGGTTTTTTCAGTTTTG
TTCTTTTTGC
